Addgene plasmid #73264: pJK100
Purpose: Produces Bacillus subtilis phosphoribosylformylglycinamidine synthase small subunit (BsPurS)
Depositing lab: T. J. Kappock. Depositing organization: Washington University in Saint Louis.
Backbone
  Vector backbone: pET23a
  Backbone size w/o insert (bp): 3666
  Total vector size (bp): 3879
  Vector type: Bacterial Expression
Growth in bacteria
  Bacterial resistance: Ampicillin, 100 μg/mL
  Growth temperature: 37°C
  Growth strain: DH5alpha
  Copy number: Unknown
Gene/Insert
  Gene/Insert name: phosphoribosylformylglycinamidine synthase subunit PurS (alt names: purS; BSU06460; formylglycinamide ribonucleotide amidotransferase, small subunit)
  Species: Bacillus subtilis
  GenBank ID: WP_003219409
  Promoter: T7
  Cloning method: Restriction Enzyme; 5′ cloning site NdeI (not destroyed); 3′ cloning site EcoRI (not destroyed)
  Sequencing primers: 5′ T7 promoter; 3′ T7 terminator
Terms and licenses: Academic/Nonprofit Terms; Industry Terms: Not Available to Industry
How to cite: pJK100 was a gift from T. J. Kappock (Addgene plasmid # 73264 ; http://n2t.net/addgene:73264 ; RRID:Addgene_73264)
