[The description below was written by a language model from this plasmid's Addgene catalogue record and pLannotate feature annotations shown in this document.]
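Description:
pJK100 is a bacterial expression plasmid built on the pET23a backbone for producing the small subunit of Bacillus subtilis phosphoribosylformylglycinamidine synthase (PurS, also known as yexA; BsPurS). The purS coding sequence was inserted between the NdeI and EcoRI sites, both of which are retained, giving a total size of 3,879 bp. It sits downstream of a bacteriophage T7 promoter and the efficient ribosome binding site from T7 gene 10, and is followed by the T7 terminator. Expression therefore depends on a host that supplies T7 RNA polymerase. The plasmid is propagated in ordinary E. coli cloning strains such as DH5alpha.

Maintenance relies on a ColE1/pMB1-type origin and a β-lactamase gene, driven by its own promoter, that confers ampicillin resistance. The annotation also finds the pBR322 bom region and a rop coding sequence, and the catalogue lists copy number as unknown. An f1 phage origin is present, which allows single-stranded DNA production with helper phage. Downstream of purS, the feature table detects a short histidine-tag fragment, corresponding to the vector-encoded His tag region of pET23a, and a small fragment matching a T7 gene 10B-derived sequence. There is a gap between the end of the annotated purS reading frame and the His segment, and the record does not say whether the protein is tagged, so it should not be assumed to carry a C-terminal His tag.

PurS is one of three subunits, with PurQ and PurL, of the FGAM synthase complex, which converts formylglycinamide ribonucleotide and glutamine to formylglycinamidine ribonucleotide in an ATP-dependent step of purine biosynthesis. The plasmid's stated purpose is to produce recombinant BsPurS.
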