Features (pLannotate 1.2.2; 13 found; start..end, strand, type, name):
     12..467     +  rep_origin     f1 ori (sequence partly withheld): f1 bacteriophage origin of replication; arrow indicates direction of (+) strand synthesis
    494..598     +  promoter       AmpR promoter: bla
    599..1459    +  CDS            AmpR: β-lactamase; bla; confers resistance to ampicillin, carbenicillin, and related antibiotics
   1630..2218    +  rep_origin     ori: high-copy-number ColE1/pMB1/pBR322/pUC origin of replication
   2404..2546    -  misc_feature   bom: basis of mobility region from pBR322
   2648..2839    -  CDS            rop: Rop protein, which maintains plasmids at low copy number; rop
   2856..3236    +  CDS            YPB1_ECOLX: Protein predicted: Swiss-Prot protein existence level 4. From Escherichia coli.
   3348..3366    +  promoter       T7 promoter: promoter for bacteriophage T7 RNA polymerase
   3398..3420    +  RBS            RBS: efficient ribosome binding site from bacteriophage T7 gene 10 (Olins and Rangwala, 1989)
   3428..3679    +  CDS            purS: PURS_BACSU - Also known as yexA. Experimental evidence at protein level: Swiss-Prot protein existence level 1. Part of the phosphoribosylformylglycinamidine synthase complex involved in the purines biosynthetic pathway. Catalyzes the ATP-dependent conversion of formylglycinamide ribonucleotide (FGAR) and glutamine to yield formylglycinamidine ribonucleotide (FGAM) and glutamate. The FGAM synthase complex is composed of three subunits. PurQ produces an ammonia molecule by converting glutamine to glutamate. PurL transfers the ammonia molecule to FGAR to form FGAM in an ATP- dependent manner. Pur
   3723..3740    +  CDS            9xHis (fragment): 9xHis affinity tag
   3750..3799    +  CDS            SET1 (fragment): solubility-enhancement tag derived from T7 phage gene 10B
   3807..3854    +  terminator     T7 terminator: transcription terminator for bacteriophage T7 RNA polymerase
>Addgene plasmid #73264 | pJK100 | depositor full sequence | sequence record 134799 | pJK100 sequence 3879 bps
TGGCGAATGGG
[124 nt withheld, positions 12-135]
C
[91 nt withheld, positions 137-227]
A
[49 nt withheld, positions 229-277]
CCTTTGACGTTGGAGTCCACGTTCTTT
[37 nt withheld, positions 305-341]
ACCCTATCTCGGTCTATTCTTTTGATTTATAAGGGATTTTGCCGATTTCGGCCTATTGGTTAAAAAATGA
GCTGATTTAACAAAAATTTAACGCGAATTTTAACAAAATATTAACGTTTACAATTTCAGGTGGCACTTTT
CGGGGAAATGTGCGCGGAACCCCTATTTGTTTATTTTTCTAAATACATTCAAATATGTATCCGCTCATGA
GACAATAACCCTGATAAATGCTTCAATAATATTGAAAAAGGAAGAGTATGAGTATTCAACATTTCCGTGT
CGCCCTTATTCCCTTTTTTGCGGCATTTTGCCTTCCTGTTTTTGCTCACCCAGAAACGCTGGTGAAAGTA
AAAGATGCTGAAGATCAGTTGGGTGCACGAGTGGGTTACATCGAACTGGATCTCAACAGCGGTAAGATCC
TTGAGAGTTTTCGCCCCGAAGAACGTTTTCCAATGATGAGCACTTTTAAAGTTCTGCTATGTGGCGCGGT
ATTATCCCGTATTGACGCCGGGCAAGAGCAACTCGGTCGCCGCATACACTATTCTCAGAATGACTTGGTT
GAGTACTCACCAGTCACAGAAAAGCATCTTACGGATGGCATGACAGTAAGAGAATTATGCAGTGCTGCCA
TAACCATGAGTGATAACACTGCGGCCAACTTACTTCTGACAACGATCGGAGGACCGAAGGAGCTAACCGC
TTTTTTGCACAACATGGGGGATCATGTAACTCGCCTTGATCGTTGGGAACCGGAGCTGAATGAAGCCATA
CCAAACGACGAGCGTGACACCACGATGCCTGCAGCAATGGCAACAACGTTGCGCAAACTATTAACTGGCG
AACTACTTACTCTAGCTTCCCGGCAACAATTAATAGACTGGATGGAGGCGGATAAAGTTGCAGGACCACT
TCTGCGCTCGGCCCTTCCGGCTGGCTGGTTTATTGCTGATAAATCTGGAGCCGGTGAGCGTGGGTCTCGC
GGTATCATTGCAGCACTGGGGCCAGATGGTAAGCCCTCCCGTATCGTAGTTATCTACACGACGGGGAGTC
AGGCAACTATGGATGAACGAAATAGACAGATCGCTGAGATAGGTGCCTCACTGATTAAGCATTGGTAACT
GTCAGACCAAGTTTACTCATATATACTTTAGATTGATTTAAAACTTCATTTTTAATTTAAAAGGATCTAG
GTGAAGATCCTTTTTGATAATCTCATGACCAAAATCCCTTAACGTGAGTTTTCGTTCCACTGAGCGTCAG
ACCCCGTAGAAAAGATCAAAGGATCTTCTTGAGATCCTTTTTTTCTGCGCGTAATCTGCTGCTTGCAAAC
AAAAAAACCACCGCTACCAGCGGTGGTTTGTTTGCCGGATCAAGAGCTACCAACTCTTTTTCCGAAGGTA
ACTGGCTTCAGCAGAGCGCAGATACCAAATACTGTCCTTCTAGTGTAGCCGTAGTTAGGCCACCACTTCA
AGAACTCTGTAGCACCGCCTACATACCTCGCTCTGCTAATCCTGTTACCAGTGGCTGCTGCCAGTGGCGA
TAAGTCGTGTCTTACCGGGTTGGACTCAAGACGATAGTTACCGGATAAGGCGCAGCGGTCGGGCTGAACG
GGGGGTTCGTGCACACAGCCCAGCTTGGAGCGAACGACCTACACCGAACTGAGATACCTACAGCGTGAGC
TATGAGAAAGCGCCACGCTTCCCGAAGGGAGAAAGGCGGACAGGTATCCGGTAAGCGGCAGGGTCGGAAC
AGGAGAGCGCACGAGGGAGCTTCCAGGGGGAAACGCCTGGTATCTTTATAGTCCTGTCGGGTTTCGCCAC
CTCTGACTTGAGCGTCGATTTTTGTGATGCTCGTCAGGGGGGCGGAGCCTATGGAAAAACGCCAGCAACG
CGGCCTTTTTACGGTTCCTGGCCTTTTGCTGGCCTTTTGCTCACATGTTCTTTCCTGCGTTATCCCCTGA
TTCTGTGGATAACCGTATTACCGCCTTTGAGTGAGCTGATACCGCTCGCCGCAGCCGAACGACCGAGCGC
AGCGAGTCAGTGAGCGAGGAAGCGGAAGAGCGCCTGATGCGGTATTTTCTCCTTACGCATCTGTGCGGTA
TTTCACACCGCATATATGGTGCACTCTCAGTACAATCTGCTCTGATGCCGCATAGTTAAGCCAGTATACA
CTCCGCTATCGCTACGTGACTGGGTCATGGCTGCGCCCCGACACCCGCCAACACCCGCTGACGCGCCCTG
ACGGGCTTGTCTGCTCCCGGCATCCGCTTACAGACAAGCTGTGACCGTCTCCGGGAGCTGCATGTGTCAG
AGGTTTTCACCGTCATCACCGAAACGCGCGAGGCAGCTGCGGTAAAGCTCATCAGCGTGGTCGTGAAGCG
ATTCACAGATGTCTGCCTGTTCATCCGCGTCCAGCTCGTTGAGTTTCTCCAGAAGCGTTAATGTCTGGCT
TCTGATAAAGCGGGCCATGTTAAGGGCGGTTTTTTCCTGTTTGGTCACTGATGCCTCCGTGTAAGGGGGA
TTTCTGTTCATGGGGGTAATGATACCGATGAAACGAGAGAGGATGCTCACGATACGGGTTACTGATGATG
AACATGCCCGGTTACTGGAACGTTGTGAGGGTAAACAACTGGCGGTATGGATGCGGCGGGACCAGAGAAA
AATCACTCAGGGTCAATGCCAGCGCTTCGTTAATACAGATGTAGGTGTTCCACAGGGTAGCCAGCAGCAT
CCTGCGATGCAGATCCGGAACATAATGGTGCAGGGCGCTGACTTCCGCGTTTCCAGACTTTACGAAACAC
GGAAACCGAAGACCATTCATGTTGTTGCTCAGGTCGCAGACGTTTTGCAGCAGCAGTCGCTTCACGTTCG
CTCGCGTATCGGTGATTCATTCTGCTAACCAGTAAGGCAACCCCGCCAGCCTAGCCGGGTCCTCAACGAC
AGGAGCACGATCATGCGCACCCGTGGCCAGGACCCAACGCTGCCCGAGATCTCGATCCCGCGAAATTAAT
ACGACTCACTATAGGGAGACCACAACGGTTTCCCTCTAGAAATAATTTTGTTTAACTTTAAGAAGGAGAT
ATACATATGTATAAAGTAAAAGTTTATGTCAGCTTAAAAGAAAGTGTACTAGATCCACAAGGGAGCGCTG
TCCAGCATGCCTTGCACAGTATGACTTACAACGAAGTTCAAGATGTGCGCATCGGGAAATACATGGAGCT
TACCATTGAAAAATCTGACCGTGATCTTGACGTGCTAGTGAAAGAAATGTGCGAAAAACTTCTTGCGAAC
ACAGTGATTGAAGATTATAGATATGAGGTTGAGGAGGTAGTCGCACAGTGAGAATTCGAGCTCCGTCGAC
AAGCTTGCGGCCGCACTCGAGCACCACCACCACCACCACTGAGATCCGGCTGCTAACAAAGCCCGAAAGG
AAGCTGAGTTGGCTGCTGCCACCGCTGAGCAATAACTAGCATAACCCCTTGGGGCCTCTAAACGGGTCTT
GAGGGGTTTTTTGCTGAAAGGAGGAACTATATCCGGAT
