>Addgene plasmid #73264 | pJK100 | addgene partial sequence | sequence record 138416 | T7 5'-TAATACGACTCACTATAGGG-3'
TTTTGTTTAACTTTAAGAAGGAGATATACATATGTATAAAGTAAAAGTTTATGTCAGCTTAAAAGAAAGT
GTACTAGATCCACAAGGGAGCGCTGTCCAGCATGCCTTGCACAGTATGACTTACAACGAAGTTCAAGATG
TGCGCATCGGGAAATACATGGAGCTTACCATTGAAAAATCTGACCGTGATCTTGACGTGCTAGTGAAAGA
AATGTGCGAAAAACTTCTTGCGAACACAGTGATTGAAGATTATAGATATGAGGTTGAGGAGGTAGTCGCA
CAGTGAGAATTCGAGCTCCGTCGACAAGCTTGCGGCCGCACTCGAGCACCACCACCACCACCACTGAGAT
CCGGCTGCTAACAAAGCCCGAAAGGAAGCTGAGTTGGCTGCTGCCACCGCTGAGCAATAACTAGCATAAC
CCCTTGGGGCCTCTAAACGGGTCTTGAGGGGTTTTTTGCTGAAAGGAGGAACTATATCCGGATTGGCGAA
TGGG
[124 nt withheld, positions 495-618]
C
[91 nt withheld, positions 620-710]
A
[49 nt withheld, positions 712-760]
CCTTTGACGTTGGAGTCCACGTTCTTT
[37 nt withheld, positions 788-824]
ACCCTATCTCGGTCTATTCTTTTGATTTATAAGGGATTTTGCCGATTTCGGCCTATTGGTTAAAAAATGA
GCTGATTTAACAAAAATTTAACGCGAATTTTAACAAAATATT
