>Addgene plasmid #73264 | pJK100 | addgene partial sequence | sequence record 138417 | T7term 5'-GCTAGTTATTGCTCAGCGG-3'
TTCGGGCTTTGTTAGCAGCCGGATCTCAGTGGTGGTGGTGGTGGTGCTCGAGTGCGGCCGCAAGCTTGTC
GACGGAGCTCGAATTCTCACTGTGCGACTACCTCCTCAACCTCATATCTATAATCTTCAATCACTGTGTT
CGCAAGAAGTTTTTCGCACATTTCTTTCACTAGCACGTCAAGATCACGGTCAGATTTTTCAATGGTAAGC
TCCATGTATTTCCCGATGCGCACATCTTGAACTTCGTTGTAAGTCATACTGTGCAAGGCATGCTGGACAG
CGCTCCCTTGTGGATCTAGTACACTTTCTTTTAAGCTGACATAAACTTTTACTTTATACATATGTATATC
TCCTTCTTAAAGTTAAACAAAATTATTTCTAGAGGGAAACCGTTGTGGTCTCCCTATAGTGAGTCGTATT
AATTTCGCGGGATCGAGATCTCGGGCAGCGTTGGGTCCTGGCCACGGGTGCGCATGATCGTGCTCCTGTC
GTTGAGGACCCGGCTAGGCTGGCGGGGTTGCCTTACTGGTTAGCAGAATGAATCACCGATACGCGAGCGA
ACGTGAAGCGACTGCTGCTGCAAAACGTCTGCGACCTGAGCAACAACATGAATGGTCTTCGGTTTCCGTG
TTTCGTAAAGTCTGGAAACGCGGAAGTCAGCGCCCTGCACCATTATGTTCCGGATCTGCATCGCAGGATG
CTGCTGGCTACCCTGTGGAACACCTACATCTGTATTAACGAAGCGCTGGCATTGACCCTGAGTGATTTTT
CTCTGGTCCCGCCGCATCCATACCGCCAGTTGTTTACCCTCACAACGTTCCAGTAACCGGGCATGTTCAT
CATCAGTAACCCGTATCGTGAGCATCCTCTCTCGTTTCATCGGTATCATTACCCCCATGAACAG
